>Addgene plasmid #90937 | UNG D12.3 gRNA | addgene full sequence | sequence record 183036 | Addgene NGS Result
CCGCTCGCCGCAGCCGAACGACCGAGCGCAGCGAGTCAGTGAGCGAGGAAGCGGAAGAGCGCCCAATACG
CAAACCGCCTCTCCCCGCGCGTTGGCCGATTCATTAATGCAGCTGGCACGACAGGTTTCCCGACTGGAAA
GCGGGCAGTGAGCGCAACGCAATTAATGTGAGTTAGCTCACTCATTAGGCACCCCAGGCTTTACACTTTA
TGCTTCCGGCTCGTATGTTGTGTGGAATTGTGAGCGGATAACAATTTCACACAGGAAACAGCTATGACCA
TGATTACGCCAAGCGCGCAATTAACCCTCACTAAAGGGAACAAAAGCTGGAGCTGCAAGCTTAATGTAGT
CTTATGCAATACTCTTGTAGTCTTGCAACATGGTAACGATGAGTTAGCAACATGCCTTACAAGGAGAGAA
AAAGCACCGTGCATGCCGATTGGTGGAAGTAAGGTGGTACGATCGTGCCTTATTAGGAAGGCAACAGACG
GGTCTGACATGGATTGGACGAACCACTGAATTGCCGCATTGCAGAGATATTGTATTTAAGTGCCTAGCTC
GATACATAAACGGGTCTCTCTGGTTAGACCAGATCTGAGCCTGGGAGCTCTCTGGCTAACTAGGGAACCC
ACTGCTTAAGCCTCAATAAAGCTTGCCTTGAGTGCTTCAAGTAGTGTGTGCCCGTCTGTTGTGTGACTCT
GGTAACTAGAGATCCCTCAGACCCTTTTAGTCAGTGTGGAAAATCTCTAGCAGTGGCGCCCGAACAGGGA
CTTGAAAGCGAAAGGGAAACCAGAGGAGCTCTCTCGACGCAGGACTCGGCTTGCTGAAGCGCGCACGGCA
AGAGGCGAGGGGCGGCGACTGGTGAGTACGCCAAAAATTTTGACTAGCGGAGGCTAGAAGGAGAGAGATG
GGTGCGAGAGCGTCAGTATTAAGCGGGGGAGAATTAGATCGCGATGGGAAAAAATTCGGTTAAGGCCAGG
GGGAAAGAAAAAATATAAATTAAAACATATAGTATGGGCAAGCAGGGAGCTAGAACGATTCGCAGTTAAT
CCTGGCCTGTTAGAAACATCAGAAGGCTGTAGACAAATACTGGGACAGCTACAACCATCCCTTCAGACAG
GATCAGAAGAACTTAGATCATTATATAATACAGTAGCAACCCTCTATTGTGTGCATCAAAGGATAGAGAT
AAAAGACACCAAGGAAGCTTTAGACAAGATAGAGGAAGAGCAAAACAAAAGTAAGACCACCGCACAGCAA
GCGGCCGCTGATCTTCAGACCTGGAGGAGGAGATATGAGGGACAATTGGAGAAGTGAATTATATAAATAT
AAAGTAGTAAAAATTGAACCATTAGGAGTAGCACCCACCAAGGCAAAGAGAAGAGTGGTGCAGAGAGAAA
AAAGAGCAGTGGGAATAGGAGCTTTGTTCCTTGGGTTCTTGGGAGCAGCAGGAAGCACTATGGGCGCAGC
GTCAATGACGCTGACGGTACAGGCCAGACAATTATTGTCTGGTATAGTGCAGCAGCAGAACAATTTGCTG
AGGGCTATTGAGGCGCAACAGCATCTGTTGCAACTCACAGTCTGGGGCATCAAGCAGCTCCAGGCAAGAA
TCCTGGCTGTGGAAAGATACCTAAAGGATCAACAGCTCCTGGGGATTTGGGGTTGCTCTGGAAAACTCAT
TTGCACCACTGCTGTGCCTTGGAATGCTAGTTGGAGTAATAAATCTCTGGAACAGATTTGGAATCACACG
ACCTGGATGGAGTGGGACAGAGAAATTAACAATTACACAAGCTTAATACACTCCTTAATTGAAGAATCGC
AAAACCAGCAAGAAAAGAATGAACAAGAATTATTGGAATTAGATAAATGGGCAAGTTTGTGGAATTGGTT
TAACATAACAAATTGGCTGTGGTATATAAAATTATTCATAATGATAGTAGGAGGCTTGGTAGGTTTAAGA
ATAGTTTTTGCTGTACTTTCTATAGTGAATAGAGTTAGGCAGGGATATTCACCATTATCGTTTCAGACCC
ACCTCCCAACCCCGAGGGGACCCAGAGAGGGCCTATTTCCCATGATTCCTTCATATTTGCATATACGATA
CAAGGCTGTTAGAGAGATAATTAGAATTAATTTGACTGTAAACACAAAGATATTAGTACAAAATACGTGA
CGTAGAAAGTAATAATTTCTTGGGTAGTTTGCAGTTTTAAAATTATGTTTTAAAATGGACTATCATATGC
TTACCGTAACTTGAAAGTATTTCGATTTCTTGGCTTTATATATCTTGTGGAAAGGACGAAACACCGGGCG
TGTCGCTTCCTGGCGGTTTAAGAGCTATGCTGGAAACAGCATAGCAAGTTTAAATAAGGCTAGTCCGTTA
TCAACTTGAAAAAGTGGCACCGAGTCGGTGCTTTTTTTGAATTCTAGATCTTGAGACAAATGGCAGTATT
CATCCACAATTTTAAAAGAAAAGGGGGGATTGGGGGGTACAGTGCAGGGGAAAGAATAGTAGACATAATA
GCAACAGACATACAAACTAAAGAATTACAAAAACAAATTACAAAAATTCAAAATTTTCGGGTTTATTACA
GGGACAGCAGAGATCCACTTTGGCGCCGGCTCGAGTGGCTCCGGTGCCCGTCAGTGGGCAGAGCGCACAT
CGCCCACAGTCCCCGAGAAGTTGGGGGGAGGGGTCGGCAATTGAACCGGTGCCTAGAGAAGGTGGCGCGG
GGTAAACTGGGAAAGTGATGTCGTGTACTGGCTCCGCCTTTTTCCCGAGGGTGGGGGAGAACCGTATATA
AGTGCAGTAGTCGCCGTGAACGTTCTTTTTCGCAACGGGTTTGCCGCCAGAACACAGGTGTCGTGACGCG
GGATCCGCCACCATGACCGAGTACAAGCCCACGGTGCGCCTCGCCACCCGCGACGACGTCCCCAGGGCCG
TACGCACCCTCGCCGCCGCGTTCGCCGACTACCCCGCCACGCGCCACACCGTCGATCCGGACCGCCACAT
CGAGCGGGTCACCGAGCTGCAAGAACTCTTCCTCACGCGCGTCGGGCTCGACATCGGCAAGGTGTGGGTC
GCGGACGACGGCGCCGCGGTGGCGGTCTGGACCACGCCGGAGAGCGTCGAAGCGGGGGCGGTGTTCGCCG
AGATCGGCCCGCGCATGGCCGAGTTGAGCGGTTCCCGGCTGGCCGCGCAGCAACAGATGGAAGGCCTCCT
GGCGCCGCACCGGCCCAAGGAGCCCGCGTGGTTCCTGGCCACCGTCGGAGTCTCGCCCGACCACCAGGGC
AAGGGTCTGGGCAGCGCCGTCGTGCTCCCCGGAGTGGAGGCGGCCGAGCGCGCCGGGGTGCCCGCCTTCC
TGGAGACCTCCGCGCCCCGCAACCTCCCCTTCTACGAGCGGCTCGGCTTCACCGTCACCGCCGACGTCGA
GGTGCCCGAAGGACCGCGCACCTGGTGCATGACCCGCAAGCCCGGTGCCTGAACGCGTTAAGTCGACAAT
CAACCTCTGGATTACAAAATTTGTGAAAGATTGACTGGTATTCTTAACTATGTTGCTCCTTTTACGCTAT
GTGGATACGCTGCTTTAATGCCTTTGTATCATGCTATTGCTTCCCGTATGGCTTTCATTTTCTCCTCCTT
GTATAAATCCTGGTTGCTGTCTCTTTATGAGGAGTTGTGGCCCGTTGTCAGGCAACGTGGCGTGGTGTGC
ACTGTGTTTGCTGACGCAACCCCCACTGGTTGGGGCATTGCCACCACCTGTCAGCTCCTTTCCGGGACTT
TCGCTTTCCCCCTCCCTATTGCCACGGCGGAACTCATCGCCGCCTGCCTTGCCCGCTGCTGGACAGGGGC
TCGGCTGTTGGGCACTGACAATTCCGTGGTGTTGTCGGGGAAATCATCGTCCTTTCCTTGGCTGCTCGCC
TGTGTTGCCACCTGGATTCTGCGCGGGACGTCCTTCTGCTACGTCCCTTCGGCCCTCAATCCAGCGGACC
TTCCTTCCCGCGGCCTGCTGCCGGCTCTGCGGCCTCTTCCGCGTCTTCGCCTTCGCCCTCAGACGAGTCG
GATCTCCCTTTGGGCCGCCTCCCCGCGTCGACTTTAAGACCAATGACTTACAAGGCAGCTGTAGATCTTA
GCCACTTTTTAAAAGAAAAGGGGGGACTGGAAGGGCTAATTCACTCCCAACGAAGACAAGATCTGCTTTT
TGCTTGTACTGGGTCTCTCTGGTTAGACCAGATCTGAGCCTGGGAGCTCTCTGGCTAACTAGGGAACCCA
CTGCTTAAGCCTCAATAAAGCTTGCCTTGAGTGCTTCAAGTAGTGTGTGCCCGTCTGTTGTGTGACTCTG
GTAACTAGAGATCCCTCAGACCCTTTTAGTCAGTGTGGAAAATCTCTAGCAGTACGTATAGTAGTTCATG
TCATCTTATTATTCAGTATTTATAACTTGCAAAGAAATGAATATCAGAGAGTGAGAGGAACTTGTTTATT
GCAGCTTATAATGGTTACAAATAAAGCAATAGCATCACAAATTTCACAAATAAAGCATTTTTTTCACTGC
ATTCTAGTTGTGGTTTGTCCAAACTCATCAATGTATCTTATCATGTCTGGCTCTAGCTATCCCGCCCCTA
ACTCCGCCCATCCCGCCCCTAACTCCGCCCAGTTCCGCCCATTCTCCGCCCCATGGCTGACTAATTTTTT
TTATTTATGCAGAGGCCGAGGCCGCCTCGGCCTCTGAGCTATTCCAGAAGTAGTGAGGAGGCTTTTTTGG
AGGCCTAGGGACGTACCCAATTCGCCCTATAGTGAGTCGTATTACGCGCGCTCACTGGCCGTCGTTTTAC
AACGTCGTGACTGGGAAAACCCTGGCGTTACCCAACTTAATCGCCTTGCAGCACATCCCCCTTTCGCCAG
CTGGCGTAATAGCGAAGAGGCCCGCACCGATCGCCCTTCCCAACAGTTGCGCAGCCTGAATGGCGAATGG
G
[124 nt withheld, positions 4972-5095]
C
[91 nt withheld, positions 5097-5187]
A
[49 nt withheld, positions 5189-5237]
CCTTTGACGTTGGAGTCCACGTTCTTT
[37 nt withheld, positions 5265-5301]
ACCCTATCTCGGTCTATTCTTTTGATTTATAAGGGATTTTGCCGATTTCGGCCTATTGGTTAAAAAATGA
GCTGATTTAACAAAAATTTAACGCGAATTTTAACAAAATATTAACGCTTACAATTTAGGTGGCACTTTTC
GGGGAAATGTGCGCGGAACCCCTATTTGTTTATTTTTCTAAATACATTCAAATATGTATCCGCTCATGAG
ACAATAACCCTGATAAATGCTTCAATAATATTGAAAAAGGAAGAGTATGAGTATTCAACATTTCCGTGTC
GCCCTTATTCCCTTTTTTGCGGCATTTTGCCTTCCTGTTTTTGCTCACCCAGAAACGCTGGTGAAAGTAA
AAGATGCTGAAGATCAGTTGGGTGCACGAGTGGGTTACATCGAACTGGATCTCAACAGCGGTAAGATCCT
TGAGAGTTTTCGCCCCGAAGAACGTTTTCCAATGATGAGCACTTTTAAAGTTCTGCTATGTGGCGCGGTA
TTATCCCGTATTGACGCCGGGCAAGAGCAACTCGGTCGCCGCATACACTATTCTCAGAATGACTTGGTTG
AGTACTCACCAGTCACAGAAAAGCATCTTACGGATGGCATGACAGTAAGAGAATTATGCAGTGCTGCCAT
AACCATGAGTGATAACACTGCGGCCAACTTACTTCTGACAACGATCGGAGGACCGAAGGAGCTAACCGCT
TTTTTGCACAACATGGGGGATCATGTAACTCGCCTTGATCGTTGGGAACCGGAGCTGAATGAAGCCATAC
CAAACGACGAGCGTGACACCACGATGCCTGTAGCAATGGCAACAACGTTGCGCAAACTATTAACTGGCGA
ACTACTTACTCTAGCTTCCCGGCAACAATTAATAGACTGGATGGAGGCGGATAAAGTTGCAGGACCACTT
CTGCGCTCGGCCCTTCCGGCTGGCTGGTTTATTGCTGATAAATCTGGAGCCGGTGAGCGTGGGTCTCGCG
GTATCATTGCAGCACTGGGGCCAGATGGTAAGCCCTCCCGTATCGTAGTTATCTACACGACGGGGAGTCA
GGCAACTATGGATGAACGAAATAGACAGATCGCTGAGATAGGTGCCTCACTGATTAAGCATTGGTAACTG
TCAGACCAAGTTTACTCATATATACTTTAGATTGATTTAAAACTTCATTTTTAATTTAAAAGGATCTAGG
TGAAGATCCTTTTTGATAATCTCATGACCAAAATCCCTTAACGTGAGTTTTCGTTCCACTGAGCGTCAGA
CCCCGTAGAAAAGATCAAAGGATCTTCTTGAGATCCTTTTTTTCTGCGCGTAATCTGCTGCTTGCAAACA
AAAAAACCACCGCTACCAGCGGTGGTTTGTTTGCCGGATCAAGAGCTACCAACTCTTTTTCCGAAGGTAA
CTGGCTTCAGCAGAGCGCAGATACCAAATACTGTTCTTCTAGTGTAGCCGTAGTTAGGCCACCACTTCAA
GAACTCTGTAGCACCGCCTACATACCTCGCTCTGCTAATCCTGTTACCAGTGGCTGCTGCCAGTGGCGAT
AAGTCGTGTCTTACCGGGTTGGACTCAAGACGATAGTTACCGGATAAGGCGCAGCGGTCGGGCTGAACGG
GGGGTTCGTGCACACAGCCCAGCTTGGAGCGAACGACCTACACCGAACTGAGATACCTACAGCGTGAGCT
ATGAGAAAGCGCCACGCTTCCCGAAGGGAGAAAGGCGGACAGGTATCCGGTAAGCGGCAGGGTCGGAACA
GGAGAGCGCACGAGGGAGCTTCCAGGGGGAAACGCCTGGTATCTTTATAGTCCTGTCGGGTTTCGCCACC
TCTGACTTGAGCGTCGATTTTTGTGATGCTCGTCAGGGGGGCGGAGCCTATGGAAAAACGCCAGCAACGC
GGCCTTTTTACGGTTCCTGGCCTTTTGCTGGCCTTTTGCTCACATGTTCTTTCCTGCGTTATCCCCTGAT
TCTGTGGATAACCGTATTACCGCCTTTGAGTGAGCTGATA
Features (pLannotate 1.2.2; 28 found; start..end, strand, type, name):
      1..57      +  rep_origin     RSF ori (fragment): Plasmids containing the RSF 1030 origin of replication can be propagated in E. coli cells that contain additional plasmids with compatible origins.
     59..151     +  CDS            lacI (fragment): lac repressor; lacI; The lac repressor binds to the lac operator to inhibit transcription in E. coli. This inhibition can be relieved by adding lactose or isopropyl-β-D-thiogalactopyranoside (IPTG).
    164..185     +  protein_bind   CAP binding site: CAP binding activates transcription in the presence of cAMP. E. coli catabolite activator protein
    200..230     +  promoter       lac promoter: promoter for the E. coli lac operon
    238..254     +  protein_bind   lac operator: The lac repressor binds to the lac operator to inhibit transcription in E. coli. This inhibition can be relieved by adding lactose or isopropyl-β-D-thiogalactopyranoside (IPTG). lac repressor encoded by lacI
    299..317     +  promoter       T3 promoter: promoter for bacteriophage T3 RNA polymerase
    345..571     +  promoter       RSV promoter: Rous sarcoma virus enhancer/promoter
    572..752     +  LTR            5' LTR (truncated): truncated 5' long terminal repeat (LTR) from HIV-1
    799..924     +  misc_feature   HIV-1 Ψ: packaging signal of human immunodeficiency virus type 1
    908..1271    +  CDS            HIV-1 gag (fragment): gag protein from human immunodeficiency virus 1; gag
   1417..1650    +  misc_feature   RRE: The Rev response element (RRE) of HIV-1 allows for Rev-dependent mRNA export from the nucleus to the cytoplasm.
   2027..2053    +  CDS            Rev (fragment): human immunodeficiency virus 1 (HIV-1) Rev protein; rev; enhances nuclear export of unspliced and incompletely spliced viral mRNAs
   2057..2297    +  promoter       U6 promoter: RNA polymerase III promoter for human U6 snRNA
   2344..2411    +  misc_RNA       tracrRNA (fragment): trans-activating CRISPR RNA for the Streptococcus pyogenes CRISPR/Cas9 system
   2460..2577    +  misc_feature   cPPT/CTS: central polypurine tract and central termination sequence of HIV-1
   2646..2857    +  promoter       EF-1α core promoter: core promoter for human elongation factor EF-1α
   2883..3482    +  CDS            PuroR (fragment): puromycin N-acetyltransferase; pac from Streptomyces; confers resistance to puromycin
   3498..4086    +  misc_feature   WPRE: woodchuck hepatitis virus posttranscriptional regulatory element
   4137..4156    +  misc_feature   cPPT/CTS (fragment): central polypurine tract and central termination sequence of HIV-1
   4158..4391    +  LTR            3' LTR (ΔU3): self-inactivating 3' long terminal repeat (LTR) from HIV-1
   4469..4590    +  polyA_signal   SV40 poly(A) signal: SV40 polyadenylation signal
   4630..4765    +  rep_origin     SV40 ori: SV40 origin of replication
   4786..4804    -  promoter       T7 promoter: promoter for bacteriophage T7 RNA polymerase
   4812..4967    +  CDS            lacZα (fragment): LacZα fragment of β-galactosidase; lacZ fragment
   4972..5400    +  rep_origin     f1 ori (sequence partly withheld): f1 bacteriophage origin of replication; arrow indicates direction of (+) strand synthesis
   5453..5557    +  promoter       AmpR promoter: bla
   5558..6418    +  CDS            AmpR: β-lactamase; bla; confers resistance to ampicillin, carbenicillin, and related antibiotics
   6589..7177    +  rep_origin     ori: high-copy-number ColE1/pMB1/pBR322/pUC origin of replication
