[The description below was written by a language model from this plasmid's Addgene catalogue record and pLannotate feature annotations shown in this document.]
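Description:
UNG D12.3 gRNA is a third-generation lentiviral CRISPR plasmid built on the pLenti-sgRNA backbone. It expresses a single guide RNA against the human uracil-DNA glycosylase gene UNG. The guide oligonucleotide was inserted between two BsmBI sites, both destroyed during cloning. It sits downstream of the human U6 RNA polymerase III promoter and directly upstream of the Streptococcus pyogenes guide scaffold, which is annotated here as a tracrRNA fragment. The depositor notes that the listed target sequence includes the 5′ BsmBI overhang in addition to the spacer itself. The plasmid carries no Cas9, so the nuclease has to be supplied separately, for example by a Cas9-expressing cell line.

The transfer cassette has an RSV promoter fused to a truncated HIV-1 5′ LTR, which makes genomic RNA production Tat-independent. This is followed by the Ψ packaging signal with a partial gag region, the RRE for Rev-dependent nuclear export, and a cPPT/CTS element. After the guide unit, an EF-1α core promoter drives puromycin N-acetyltransferase for selection of transduced mammalian cells. A WPRE then enhances transcript expression, and a self-inactivating ΔU3 3′ LTR closes the cassette. Outside the LTRs are an SV40 poly(A) signal and SV40 origin, an f1 origin, the ampicillin resistance gene and a high-copy ColE1/pUC origin for propagation in E. coli.

The sequenced record is 7,301 nt, shorter than the 9,151 bp listed for the empty backbone. This may reflect removal of a stuffer during BsmBI cloning, though the record does not say so. The plasmid belongs to a guide series used to generate human cell-cycle gene knockouts.
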