Addgene plasmid #90937: UNG D12.3 gRNA
Purpose: 3rd generation lentiviral gRNA plasmid targeting human UNG
Depositing lab: Iain Cheeseman. Depositing organization: Whitehead Institute for Biomedical Research. Publication: Large-Scale Analysis of CRISPR/Cas9 Cell-Cycle Knockouts Reveals the Diversity of p53-Dependent Responses to Cell-Cycle Defects. McKinley KL, Cheeseman IM. Dev Cell. 2017 Feb 27;40(4):405-420.e2. doi: 10.1016/j.devcel.2017.01.012. Epub 2017 Feb 16. PubMed 28216383.
Backbone
  Vector backbone: pLenti-sgRNA
  Backbone manufacturer: Eric Lander & David Sabatini labs (Addgene plasmid #71409)
  Backbone size w/o insert (bp): 9151
  Vector type: Lentiviral, CRISPR
  Selectable markers: Puromycin
Growth in bacteria
  Bacterial resistance: Ampicillin, 100 μg/mL
  Growth temperature: 37°C
  Growth strain: NEB Stable
  Copy number: Unknown
Gene/Insert
  Gene/Insert name: UNG (Guide Designation D12.3) (alt name: pKMKO series)
  gRNA/shRNA sequence: CACCGGGCGTGTCGCTTCCTGGCG
  Species: H. sapiens (human)
  Promoter: U6
  Cloning method: Restriction Enzyme; 5′ cloning site BsmBI (destroyed during cloning); 3′ cloning site BsmBI (destroyed during cloning)
  Sequencing primers: 5′ hU6-F (5'-GAGGGCCTATTTCCCATGATT-3'); 3′ EF1a-R (5'-CACGGCGACTACTGCACTTA-3')
Terms and licenses: Academic/Nonprofit Terms; Industry Terms: Not Available to Industry
Depositor comments: Please note that gRNA target sequence listed is not strictly the 20nt spacer sequence, but also contains the 5' BsmBI overhang. For more information about knockout human cell lines generated using this plasmid, please see http://cellcycleknockouts.wi.mit.edu/ .
How to cite: UNG D12.3 gRNA was a gift from Iain Cheeseman (Addgene plasmid # 90937 ; http://n2t.net/addgene:90937 ; RRID:Addgene_90937)
